Addgene plasmid #1868: Cdk6-HA
Depositing lab: Sander van den Heuvel. Depositing organization: Massachusetts General Hospital. Publication: Distinct roles for cyclin-dependent kinases in cell cycle control. van den Heuvel S, Harlow E. Science 1993 Dec 24;262(5142):2050-4. 10.1126/science.8266103 PubMed 8266103.
Backbone
  Vector backbone: pCMV-neo-Bam
  Backbone size w/o insert (bp): 6550
  Vector type: Mammalian Expression
  Selectable markers: Neomycin (select with G418)
Growth in bacteria
  Bacterial resistance: Ampicillin, 100 μg/mL
  Growth temperature: 37°C
  Growth strain: DH5alpha
  Copy number: High Copy
Gene/Insert
  Gene/Insert name: Cdk6 (alt names: cyclin-dependent kinase 6; PLSTIRE)
  Species: H. sapiens (human)
  Mutation: D224Y
  Entrez Gene: CDK6 (a.k.a. MCPH12, PLSTIRE)
  Tag / fusion protein: HA (C terminal on insert)
  Cloning method: Restriction Enzyme; 5′ cloning site BamHI (not destroyed); 3′ cloning site BamHI (not destroyed)
  Sequencing primers: 5′ Bglob-intron-F; 3′ Bglob-pA-R
Terms and licenses: Academic/Nonprofit Terms; Industry Terms: Not Available to Industry
Depositor comments: See scanned map.
How to cite: Cdk6-HA was a gift from Sander van den Heuvel (Addgene plasmid # 1868 ; http://n2t.net/addgene:1868 ; RRID:Addgene_1868)
