[The description below was written by a language model from this plasmid's Addgene catalogue record and pLannotate feature annotations shown in this document.]
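Description:
Cdk6-HA is a mammalian expression plasmid built on the pCMV-neo-Bam backbone, carrying human cyclin-dependent kinase 6 (CDK6, also called PLSTIRE) cloned as a BamHI fragment with an HA epitope tag at its C terminus. The sequenced record is about 7.5 kb. The catalogue entry lists a D224Y substitution in the insert but does not say whether this change was intended or what effect it has. In bacteria the plasmid replicates from a high-copy ColE1/pUC-type origin and is selected with ampicillin through the β-lactamase gene. Short fragments of lacI, lacZα, rop, bom and the Tn5 transposase are also annotated; they appear to be non-functional remnants of earlier cloning vectors.

The expression cassette uses the human cytomegalovirus immediate-early enhancer and promoter, followed by a rabbit β-globin intron, which generally improves processing and accumulation of the transcript. The CDK6 coding sequence comes next, and then β-globin sequence that includes a short piece of globin coding region and the rabbit β-globin polyadenylation signal. The HA tag is not annotated separately in the feature table, but it would allow the exogenous kinase to be detected or immunoprecipitated and distinguished from endogenous CDK6. A second cassette has the HSV thymidine kinase promoter driving the Tn5-derived neomycin phosphotransferase gene, ending in the HSV TK polyadenylation signal, which permits G418 selection of stably transfected cells. The plasmid comes from work examining the separate roles of cyclin-dependent kinases in cell cycle control, and it is suited to transient or stable overexpression of tagged CDK6 in mammalian cells.
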