Features (pLannotate 1.2.2; 22 found; start..end, strand, type, name):
      1..380     +  enhancer       CMV enhancer: human cytomegalovirus immediate early enhancer
    381..584     +  promoter       CMV promoter: human cytomegalovirus (CMV) immediate early promoter
    696..1268    +  intron         β-globin intron: intron from rabbit β-globin gene
   1335..2312    +  CDS            CDK6: CDK6_HUMAN - Also known as CDKN6. Experimental evidence at protein level: Swiss-Prot protein existence level 1. Serine/threonine-protein kinase involved in the control of the cell cycle and differentiation; promotes G1/S transition. Phosphorylates pRB/RB1 and NPM1. Interacts with D-type G1 cyclins during interphase at G1 to form a pRB/RB1 kinase and controls the entrance into the cell cycle. Involved in initiation and maintenance of cell cycle exit during cell differentiation; prevents cell proliferation and regulates negatively cell differentiation, but is required for the proliferation of sp
   2349..2426    +  CDS            HBB (fragment): HBB_PONPY - Experimental evidence at transcript level: Swiss-Prot protein existence level 2. Involved in oxygen transport from the lung to the various peripheral tissues. From Pongo pygmaeus (Bornean orangutan).
   2497..2552    +  polyA_signal   β-globin poly(A) signal: rabbit β-globin polyadenylation signal (Gil and Proudfoot, 1987)
   2934..2950    -  protein_bind   lac operator: The lac repressor binds to the lac operator to inhibit transcription in E. coli. This inhibition can be relieved by adding lactose or isopropyl-β-D-thiogalactopyranoside (IPTG). lac repressor encoded by lacI
   2958..2988    -  promoter       lac promoter: promoter for the E. coli lac operon
   3003..3024    -  protein_bind   CAP binding site: CAP binding activates transcription in the presence of cAMP. E. coli catabolite activator protein
   3037..3129    -  CDS            lacI (fragment): lac repressor; lacI; The lac repressor binds to the lac operator to inhibit transcription in E. coli. This inhibition can be relieved by adding lactose or isopropyl-β-D-thiogalactopyranoside (IPTG).
   3312..3900    -  rep_origin     ori: high-copy-number ColE1/pMB1/pBR322/pUC origin of replication
   4071..4931    -  CDS            AmpR: β-lactamase; bla; confers resistance to ampicillin, carbenicillin, and related antibiotics
   4932..5036    -  promoter       AmpR promoter: bla
   5131..5166    +  CDS            rop (fragment): Rop protein, which maintains plasmids at low copy number; rop
   5268..5367    +  misc_feature   bom (fragment): basis of mobility region from pBR322
   5373..5527    -  CDS            lacZα (fragment): LacZα fragment of β-galactosidase; lacZ fragment
   5531..5854    +  CDS            tnpA (fragment): TN5P_ECOLX - Also known as tnp. Experimental evidence at protein level: Swiss-Prot protein existence level 1. Mediates transposition of transposon Tn5 by a 'cut and paste' mechanism. First, the monomeric transposase binds the 19 bp inverted DNA repeats flanking the transposon. Then, dimerization of the DNA- bound transposase creates a synaptic DNA complex. After nicking of the first DNA strand, excision of the transposon proceeds through a series of intermediates. The transposase then mediates the insertion of the transposon at a new site by strand transfer. The activity of the wild- type tran
   5937..6082    +  promoter       HSV TK promoter: herpes simplex virus thymidine kinase promoter
   6139..6930    +  CDS            neo: KKA2_KLEPN - Also known as kan, nptII. Experimental evidence at protein level: Swiss-Prot protein existence level 1. Resistance to kanamycin, neomycin, paromomycin, ribostamycin, butirosin and gentamicin B. From Klebsiella pneumoniae.
   6954..7109    +  CDS            ble (fragment): BLE_KLEPN - Experimental evidence at protein level: Swiss-Prot protein existence level 1. Binding protein with a strong affinity to the bleomycin family of antibiotics. Binds to CL990; an antimitotic-antibiotic compound. From Klebsiella pneumoniae.
   7171..7218    +  polyA_signal   HSV TK poly(A) signal: herpes simplex virus thymidine kinase polyadenylation signal (Cole and Stacy, 1985)
   7309..7325    -  polyA_signal   bGH poly(A) signal (fragment): bovine growth hormone polyadenylation signal
>Addgene plasmid #1868 | Cdk6-HA | addgene full sequence | sequence record 288015 | Addgene NGS Result
GACATTGATTATTGACTAGTTATTAATAGTAATCAATTACGGGGTCATTAGTTCATAGCCCATATATGGA
GTTCCGCGTTACATAACTTACGGTAAATGGCCCGCCTGGCTGACCGCCCAACGACCCCCGCCCATTGACG
TCAATAATGACGTATGTTCCCATAGTAACGCCAATAGGGACTTTCCATTGACGTCAATGGGTGGAGTATT
TACGGTAAACTGCCCACTTGGCAGTACATCAAGTGTATCATATGCCAAGTACGCCCCCTATTGACGTCAA
TGACGGTAAATGGCCCGCCTGGCATTATGCCCAGTACATGACCTTATGGGACTTTCCTACTTGGCAGTAC
ATCTACGTATTAGTCATCGCTATTACCATGGTGATGCGGTTTTGGCAGTACATCAATGGGCGTGGATAGC
GGTTTGACTCACGGGGATTTCCAAGTCTCCACCCCATTGACGTCAATGGGAGTTTGTTTTGGCACCAAAA
TCAACGGGACTTTCCAAAATGTCGTAACAACTCCGCCCCATTGACGCAAATGGGCGGTAGGCGTGTACGG
TGGGAGGTCTATATAAGCAGAGCTCGTTTAGTGAACCGTCAGATCGCCTGGAGACGCCATCCACGCTGTT
TTGACCTCCATAGAAGACACCGGGACCGATCCAGCCTCCGGTCGACCGATCCTGAGAACTTCAGGGTGAG
TTTGGGGACCCTTGATTGTTCTTTCTTTTTCGCTATTGTAAAATTCATGTTATATGGAGGGGGCAAAGTT
TTCAGGGTGTTGTTTAGAATGGGAAGATGTCCCTTGTATCACCATGGACCCTCATGATAATTTTGTTTCT
TTCACTTTCTACTCTGTTGACAACCATTGTCTCCTCTTATTTTCTTTTCATTTTCTGTAACTTTTTCGTT
AAACTTTAGCTTGCATTTGTAACGAATTTTTAAATTCACTTTTGTTTATTTGTCAGATTGTAAGTACTTT
CTCTAATCACTTTTTTTTCAAGGCAATCAGGGTATATTATATTGTACTTCAGCACAGTTTTAGAGAACAA
TTGTTATAATTAAATGATAAGGTAGAATATTTCTGCATATAAATTCTGGCTGGCGTGGAAATATTCTTAT
TGGTAGAAACAACTACACCCTGGTCATCATCCTGCCTTTCTCTTTATGGTTACAATGATATACACTGTTT
GAGATGAGGATAAAATACTCTGAGTCCAAACCGGGCCCCTCTGCTAACCATGTTCATGCCTTCTTCTCTT
TCCTACAGCTCCTGGGCAACGTGCTGGTTGTTGTGCTGTCTCATCATTTTGGCAAAGAATTCCTCGACGG
ATCCATGGAGAAGGACGGCCTGTGCCGCGCTGACCAGCAGTACGAATGCGTGGCGGAGATCGGGGAGGGC
GCCTATGGGAAGGTGTTCAAGGCCCGCGACTTGAAGAACGGAGGCCGTTTCGTGGCGTTGAAGCGCGTGC
GGGTGCAGACCGGCGAGGAGGGCATGCCGCTCTCCACCATCCGCGAGGTGGCGGTGCTGAGGCACCTGGA
GACCTTCGAGCACCCCAACGTGGTCAGGTTGTTTGATGTGTGCACAGTGTCACGAACAGACAGAGAAACC
AAACTAACTTTAGTGTTTGAACATGTCGATCAAGACTTGACCACTTACTTGGATAAAGTTCCAGAGCCTG
GAGTGCCCACTGAAACCATAAAGGATATGATGTTTCAGCTTCTCCGAGGTCTGGACTTTCTTCATTCACA
CCGAGTAGTGCATCGCGATCTAAAACCACAGAACATTCTGGTGACCAGCAGCGGACAAATAAAACTCGCT
GACTTCGGCCTTGCCCGCATCTATAGTTTCCAGATGGCTCTAACCTCAGTGGTCGTCACGCTGTGGTACA
GAGCACCCGAAGTCTTGCTCCAGTCCAGCTACGCCACCCCCGTGGATCTCTGGAGTGTTGGCTGCATATT
TGCAGAAATGTTTCGTAGAAAGCCTCTTTTTCGTGGAAGTTCATATGTTGATCAACTAGGAAAAATCTTG
GACGTGATTGGACTCCCAGGAGAAGAAGACTGGCCTAGAGATGTTGCCCTTCCCAGGCAGGCTTTTCATT
CAAAATCTGCCCAACCAATTGAGAAGTTTGTAACAGATATCGATGAACTAGGCAAAGACCTACTTCTGAA
GTGTTTGACATTTAACCCAGCCAAAAGAATATCTGCCTACAGTGCCCTGTCTCACCCATACTTCCAGGAC
CTGGAAAGGTGCAAAGAAAACCTGGATTCCCACCTGCCGCCCAGCCAGAACACCTCGGAGCTGAATACAG
CCTATGATGTGCCAGATTATGCTTGAGGATCCGTCGAGGAATTCACTCCTCAGGTGCAGGCTGCCTATCA
GAAGGTGGTGGCTGGTGTGGCCAATGCCCTGGCTCACAAATACCACTGAGATCTTTTTCCCTCTGCCAAA
AATTATGGGGACATCATGAAGCCCCTTGAGCATCTGACTTCTGGCTAATAAAGGAAATTTATTTTCATTG
CAATAGTGTGTTGGAATTTTTTGTGTCTCTCACTCGGAAGGACATATGGGAGGGCAAATCATTTAAAACA
TCAGAATGAGTATTTGGTTTAGAGTTTGGCAACATATGCCCATATGCTGGCTGCCATGAACAAAGGTTGG
CTATAAAGAGGTCATCAGTATATGAAACAGCCCCCTGCTGTCCATTCCTTATTCCATAGAAAAGCCTTGA
CTTGAGGTTAGATTTTTTTTATATTTTGTTTTGTGTTATTTTTTTCTTTAACATCCCTAAAATTTTCCTT
ACATGTTTTACTAGCCAGATTTTTCCTCCTCTCCTGACTACTCCCAGTCATAGCTGTCCCTCTTCTCTTA
TGGAGATCCCTCGACGGATCGGCCGCAATTCGTAATCATGTCATAGCTGTTTCCTGTGTGAAATTGTTAT
CCGCTCACAATTCCACACAACATACGAGCCGGAAGCATAAAGTGTAAAGCCTGGGGTGCCTAATGAGTGA
GCTAACTCACATTAATTGCGTTGCGCTCACTGCCCGCTTTCCAGTCGGGAAACCTGTCGTGCCAGCTGCA
TTAATGAATCGGCCAACGCGCGGGGAGAGGCGGTTTGCGTATTGGGCGCTCTTCCGCTTCCTCGCTCACT
GACTCGCTGCGCTCGGTCGTTCGGCTGCGGCGAGCGGTATCAGCTCACTCAAAGGCGGTAATACGGTTAT
CCACAGAATCAGGGGATAACGCAGGAAAGAACATGTGAGCAAAAGGCCAGCAAAAGGCCAGGAACCGTAA
AAAGGCCGCGTTGCTGGCGTTTTTCCATAGGCTCCGCCCCCCTGACGAGCATCACAAAAATCGACGCTCA
AGTCAGAGGTGGCGAAACCCGACAGGACTATAAAGATACCAGGCGTTTCCCCCTGGAAGCTCCCTCGTGC
GCTCTCCTGTTCCGACCCTGCCGCTTACCGGATACCTGTCCGCCTTTCTCCCTTCGGGAAGCGTGGCGCT
TTCTCATAGCTCACGCTGTAGGTATCTCAGTTCGGTGTAGGTCGTTCGCTCCAAGCTGGGCTGTGTGCAC
GAACCCCCCGTTCAGCCCGACCGCTGCGCCTTATCCGGTAACTATCGTCTTGAGTCCAACCCGGTAAGAC
ACGACTTATCGCCACTGGCAGCAGCCACTGGTAACAGGATTAGCAGAGCGAGGTATGTAGGCGGTGCTAC
AGAGTTCTTGAAGTGGTGGCCTAACTACGGCTACACTAGAAGAACAGTATTTGGTATCTGCGCTCTGCTG
AAGCCAGTTACCTTCGGAAAAAGAGTTGGTAGCTCTTGATCCGGCAAACAAACCACCGCTGGTAGCGGTG
GTTTTTTTGTTTGCAAGCAGCAGATTACGCGCAGAAAAAAAGGATCTCAAGAAGATCCTTTGATCTTTTC
TACGGGGTCTGACGCTCAGTGGAACGAAAACTCACGTTAAGGGATTTTGGTCATGAGATTATCAAAAAGG
ATCTTCACCTAGATCCTTTTAAATTAAAAATGAAGTTTTAAATCAATCTAAAGTATATATGAGTAAACTT
GGTCTGACAGTTACCAATGCTTAATCAGTGAGGCACCTATCTCAGCGATCTGTCTATTTCGTTCATCCAT
AGTTGCCTGACTCCCCGTCGTGTAGATAACTACGATACGGGAGGGCTTACCATCTGGCCCCAGTGCTGCA
ATGATACCGCGAGACCCACGCTCACCGGCTCCAGATTTATCAGCAATAAACCAGCCAGCCGGAAGGGCCG
AGCGCAGAAGTGGTCCTGCAACTTTATCCGCCTCCATCCAGTCTATTAATTGTTGCCGGGAAGCTAGAGT
AAGTAGTTCGCCAGTTAATAGTTTGCGCAACGTTGTTGCCATTGCTACAGGCATCGTGGTGTCACGCTCG
TCGTTTGGTATGGCTTCATTCAGCTCCGGTTCCCAACGATCAAGGCGAGTTACATGATCCCCCATGTTGT
GCAAAAAAGCGGTTAGCTCCTTCGGTCCTCCGATCGTTGTCAGAAGTAAGTTGGCCGCAGTGTTATCACT
CATGGTTATGGCAGCACTGCATAATTCTCTTACTGTCATGCCATCCGTAAGATGCTTTTCTGTGACTGGT
GAGTACTCAACCAAGTCATTCTGAGAATAGTGTATGCGGCGACCGAGTTGCTCTTGCCCGGCGTCAATAC
GGGATAATACCGCGCCACATAGCAGAACTTTAAAAGTGCTCATCATTGGAAAACGTTCTTCGGGGCGAAA
ACTCTCAAGGATCTTACCGCTGTTGAGATCCAGTTCGATGTAACCCACTCGTGCACCCAACTGATCTTCA
GCATCTTTTACTTTCACCAGCGTTTCTGGGTGAGCAAAAACAGGAAGGCAAAATGCCGCAAAAAAGGGAA
TAAGGGCGACACGGAAATGTTGAATACTCATACTCTTCCTTTTTCAATATTATTGAAGCATTTATCAGGG
TTATTGTCTCATGAGCGGATACATATTTGAATGTATTTAGAAAAATAAACAAATAGGGGTTCCGCGCACA
TTTCCCCGAAAAGTGCCACCTGACGTCTAAGAAACCATTATTATCATGACATTAACCTATAAAAATAGGC
GTATCACGAGGCCCTTTCGTCTCGCGCGTTTCGGTGATGACGGTGAAAACCTCTGACACATGCAGCTCCC
GGAGACGGTCACAGCTTGTCTGTAAGCGGATGCCGGGAGCAGACAAGCCCGTCAGGGCGCGTCAGCGGGT
GTTGGCGGGTGTCGGGGCTGGCTTAACTATGCGGCATCAGAGCAGATTGTACTGAGAGTGCACCATATGC
GGTGTGAAATACCGCACAGATGCGTAAGGAGAAAATACCGCATCAGGCGCCATTCGCCATTCAGGCTGCG
CAACTGTTGGGAAGGGCGATCGGTGCGGGCCTCTTCGCTATTACGCCAGCTGGCGAAAGGGGGATGTGCT
GCAAGGCGATTAAGTTGGGTAACGCCAGGGTTTTCCCAGTCACGACGTTGTAAAACGACGGCCAGTGCCA
AGCTTCACGCTGCCGCAAGCACTCAGGGCGCAAGGGCTGCTAAAGGAAGCGGAACACGTAGAAAGCCAGT
CCGCAGAAACGGTGCTGACCCCGGATGAATGTCAGCTACTGGGCTATCTGGACAAGGGAAAACGCAAGCG
CAAAGAGAAAGCAGGTAGCTTGCAGTGGGCTTACATGGCGATAGCTAGACTGGGCGGTTTTATGGACAGC
AAGCGAACCGGAATTGCCAGCTGGGGCGCCCTCTGGTAAGGTTGGGAAGCCCTGCAAAGTAAACTGGATG
GCTTTCTTGCCGCCAAGGATCTGATGGCGCAGGGGATCAAGATCCTGCTTCATCCCCGTGGCCCGTTGCT
CGCGTTTGCTGGCGGTGTCCCCGGAAGAAATATATTTGCATGTCTTTAGTTCTATGATGACACAAACCCC
GCCCAGCGTCTTGTCATTGGCGAATTCGAACACGCAGATGCAGTCGGGGCGGCGCGGTCCCAGGTCCACT
TCGCATATTAAGGTGACGCGTGTGGCCTCGAACACCGAGCGACCCTGCAGCGACCCGCTTAACAGCGTCA
ACAGCGTGCCGCAGATCTGATCAAGAGACAGGATGAGGATCGTTTCGCATGATTGAACAAGATGGATTGC
ACGCAGGTTCTCCGGCCGCTTGGGTGGAGAGGCTATTCGGCTATGACTGGGCACAACAGACAATCGGCTG
CTCTGATGCCGCCGTGTTCCGGCTGTCAGCGCAGGGGCGCCCGGTTCTTTTTGTCAAGACCGACCTGTCC
GGTGCCCTGAATGAACTGCAGGACGAGGCAGCGCGGCTATCGTGGCTGGCCACGACGGGCGTTCCTTGCG
CAGCTGTGCTCGACGTTGTCACTGAAGCGGGAAGGGACTGGCTGCTATTGGGCGAAGTGCCGGGGCAGGA
TCTCCTGTCATCTCACCTTGCTCCTGCCGAGAAAGTATCCATCATGGCTGATGCAATGCGGCGGCTGCAT
ACGCTTGATCCGGCTACCTGCCCATTCGACCACCAAGCGAAACATCGCATCGAGCGAGCACGTACTCGGA
TGGAAGCCGGTCTTGTCGATCAGGATGATCTGGACGAAGAGCATCAGGGGCTCGCGCCAGCCGAACTGTT
CGCCAGGCTCAAGGCGCGCATGCCCGACGGCGAGGATCTCGTCGTGACCCATGGCGATGCCTGCTTGCCG
AATATCATGGTGGAAAATGGCCGCTTTTCTGGATTCATCGACTGTGGCCGGCTGGGTGTGGCGGACCGCT
ATCAGGACATAGCGTTGGCTACCCGTGATATTGCTGAAGAGCTTGGCGGCGAATGGGCTGACCGCTTCCT
CGTGCTTTACGGTATCGCCGCTCCCGATTCGCAGCGCATCGCCTTCTATCGCCTTCTTGACGAGTTCTTC
TGAGCGGGACTCTGGGGTTCGAAATGACCGACCAAGCGACGCCCAACCTGCCATCACGAGATTTCGATTC
CACCGCCGCCTTCTATGAAAGGTTGGGCTTCGGAATCGTTTTCCGGGACGCCGGCTGGATGATCCTCCAG
CGCGGGGATCTCATGCTGGAGTTCTTCGCCCACCCCGGGAGATGGGGGAGGCTAACTGAAACACGGAAGG
AGACAATACCGGAAGGAACCCGCGCTATGACGGCAATAAAAAGACAGAATAAAACGCACGGTGTTGGGTC
GTTTGTTCATAAACGCGGGGTTCGGTCCCAGGGCTGGCACTCTGTCGATACCCCACCGAGACCCCATTGG
GGCCAATACGCCCGCGTTTCTTCCTTTTCCCCACCCCACCCCCCAAGTTCGGGTGAAGGCCCAGGGCTCG
CAGCCAACGTCGGGGCGGCAAGCCCTGCCATAGCCACGGGCCCCGTGGGTTAGGGACGGCGGATCGCGGC
CCTCTAGAGAGCTTGGCCCATTGCATACGTTGTATCCATATCATAATATGTACATTTATATTGGCTCATG
TCCAACATTACCGCCATGTT
