>Addgene plasmid #1868 | Cdk6-HA | addgene partial sequence | sequence record 16918 | Bglob-intron-F 5'-ctggtcatcatcctgccttt-3'
ATAATACTCTGAGTCCAACCGGGCCCCTCTGCTAACCATGTTCATGCCTTCTTCTCTTTCCTACAGCTCC
TGGGCAACGTGCTGGTTGTTGTGCTGTCTCATCATTTTGGCAAAGAATTCCTCGACGGATCCATGGAGAA
GGACGGCCTGTGCCGCGCTGACCAGCAGTACGAATGCGTGGCGGAGATCGGGGAGGGCGCCTATGGGAAG
GTGTTCAAGGCCCGCGACTTGAAGAACGGAGGCCGTTTCGTGGCGTTGAAGCGCGTGCGGGTGCAGACCG
GCGAGGAGGGCATGCCGCTCTCCACCATCCGCGAGGTGGCGGTGCTGAGGCACCTGGAGACCTTCGAGCA
CCCCAACGTGGTCAGGTTGTTTGATGTGTGCACAGTGTCACGAACAGACAGAGAAACCAAACTAACTTTA
GTGTTTGAACATGTCGATCAAGACTTGACCACTTACTTGGATAAAGTTCCAGAGCCTGGAGTGCCCACTG
AAACCATAAAGGATATGATGTTTCAGCTTCTCCGAGGTCTGGACTTTCTTCATTCACACCGAGTAGTGCA
TCGCGATCTAAAACCACAGAACATTCTGGTGACCAGCAGCGGACAAATAAAACTCGCTGACTTCGGCCTT
GCCCGCATCTATAGTTTCCAGATGGCTCTAACCTCAGTGGTCGTCACGCTGTGGTACAGAGCACCCG
